Addgene plasmid #190053: pBeast-pKatG-RBS- sfGFP
Purpose: GFP containing reporter plasmid expressing it under the control of the OxyR/H2O2 inducible pKatG promoter
Depositing lab: Jerome Bonnet. Depositing organization: CNRS UMR 5048, INSERM U1054, Centre de Biochimie Structurale. Publication: PeroxiHUB: A Modular Cell-Free Biosensing Platform Using H(2)O(2) as Signal Integrator. Soudier P, Zuniga A, Duigou T, Voyvodic PL, Bazi-Kabbaj K, Kushwaha M, Vendrell JA, Solassol J, Bonnet J, Faulon JL. ACS Synth Biol. 2022 Aug 19;11(8):2578-2588. doi: 10.1021/acssynbio.2c00138. Epub 2022 Aug 1. PubMed 35913043.
Backbone
  Vector backbone: pBEST-OR2-OR1-Pr-UTR1-deGFP-T500
  Modifications to backbone: Two 40bp spacers were added to the each end of the insert to facilitate Gibson assembly cloning into more complex constructs. Upstream and downstream terminators (B0014 and B0015, respectively) we also added, each flanked by two 40bp spacers. The OR2-OR1-Pr promoter and UTR were replaced by the OxyR-activated pKatG and its native RBS, and deGFP was replaced by sfGFP.
  Vector type: Synthetic Biology ; Cell-Free Protein Synthesis
Growth in bacteria
  Bacterial resistance: Ampicillin, 100 μg/mL
  Growth temperature: 37°C
  Growth strain: DH5alpha
  Copy number: High Copy
Gene/Insert
  Gene/Insert name: sfGFP
  Species: Synthetic
  Insert size (bp): 720
Terms and licenses: Academic/Nonprofit Terms; Industry Terms: Not Available to Industry
How to cite: pBeast-pKatG-RBS- sfGFP was a gift from Jerome Bonnet (Addgene plasmid # 190053 ; http://n2t.net/addgene:190053 ; RRID:Addgene_190053)
