[The description below was written by a language model from this plasmid's Addgene catalogue record and pLannotate feature annotations shown in this document.]
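Description:
pBeast-pKatG-RBS-sfGFP is a roughly 4 kb synthetic-biology reporter plasmid intended for cell-free protein synthesis. It was derived from the pBEST-OR2-OR1-Pr-UTR1-deGFP-T500 expression vector. It is maintained in E. coli as a high-copy plasmid through a ColE1/pUC-type origin and is selected with ampicillin via the β-lactamase gene and its native bla promoter. The annotation also picks up a short tetracycline-resistance fragment and a fragment of the phage lambda O gene. These appear to be non-functional remnants carried over from the backbone rather than working parts.

The payload is a single reporter cassette. The original lambda OR2-OR1-Pr promoter and UTR1 of the parent vector were replaced by the pKatG promoter with its native ribosome binding site, and deGFP was swapped for superfolder GFP, a robustly folding GFP variant. pKatG is activated by the transcription factor OxyR in its hydrogen peroxide-oxidised state, so fluorescence output reports the presence of H2O2. The promoter itself is not called in the automated feature table, but it would lie upstream of the sfGFP coding sequence. OxyR is not annotated on this plasmid and must presumably be supplied separately or by the extract.

According to the record, the cassette is insulated by an upstream B0014 and a downstream B0015 terminator. This is consistent with the rrnB T1 and T7Te terminator elements detected after sfGFP and the additional T7Te element upstream. Forty-base-pair spacers flank the insert and terminators to simplify Gibson assembly into larger constructs. The plasmid serves as the fluorescent readout module for biosensing schemes that use H2O2 as a common signal.
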