Features (pLannotate 1.2.2; 9 found; start..end, strand, type, name):
    354..1067    +  CDS            superfolder GFP: GFP variant that folds robustly even when fused to poorly folded proteins (Pédelacq et al., 2006)
   1175..1246    +  terminator     rrnB T1 terminator: transcription terminator T1 from the E. coli rrnB gene
   1262..1289    +  terminator     T7Te terminator: phage T7 early transcription terminator
   1376..1507    +  CDS            TcR (fragment): tetracycline efflux protein; tet; confers resistance to tetracycline
   1687..2275    -  rep_origin     ori: high-copy-number ColE1/pMB1/pBR322/pUC origin of replication
   2446..3306    -  CDS            AmpR: β-lactamase; bla; confers resistance to ampicillin, carbenicillin, and related antibiotics
   3307..3411    -  promoter       AmpR promoter: bla
   3513..3761    +  CDS            O (fragment): VRPO_LAMBD - Protein inferred from homology: Swiss-Prot protein existence level 3. Necessary for the bidirectional replication of DNA. It interacts with the ori (origin of replication) region of the genome during the initiation of replication. From Escherichia phage lambda (Bacteriophage lambda).
   3849..3876    +  terminator     T7Te terminator: phage T7 early transcription terminator
>Addgene plasmid #190053 | pBeast-pKatG-RBS- sfGFP | addgene full sequence | sequence record 377929 | Addgene NGS Result
ATGTGGCTTTTATGAAAATCACACAGTGATCACAAATTTTAAACAGAGCACAAAATGCTGCCTCGAAATG
AGGGCGGGAAAATAAGGTTATCAGCCTTGTTTTCTCCCTCATTACTTGAAGGATATGAAGCTAAAACCCT
TTTTTATAAAGCATTTGTCCGAATTCGGACATAATCAAAAAAGCTTAATTAAGATCAATTTGATCTACAT
CTCTTTAACCAACAATATGTAAGATCTCAACTATCGCATCCGTGGATTAATTCAATTATAACTTCTCTCT
AACGCTGTGTATCGTAACGGTAACACTGTAGAGGGGAGCACATTGATGTCTAGAGAAAGAGGAGAAATAC
TAGATGCGTAAAGGCGAAGAGCTGTTCACTGGTGTCGTCCCTATTCTGGTGGAACTGGATGGTGATGTCA
ACGGTCATAAGTTTTCCGTGCGTGGCGAGGGTGAAGGTGACGCAACTAATGGTAAACTGACGCTGAAGTT
CATCTGTACTACTGGTAAACTGCCGGTACCTTGGCCGACTCTGGTAACGACGCTGACTTATGGTGTTCAG
TGCTTTGCTCGTTATCCGGACCATATGAAGCAGCATGACTTCTTCAAGTCCGCCATGCCGGAAGGCTATG
TGCAGGAACGCACGATTTCCTTTAAGGATGACGGCACGTACAAAACGCGTGCGGAAGTGAAATTTGAAGG
CGATACCCTGGTAAACCGCATTGAGCTGAAAGGCATTGACTTTAAAGAAGACGGCAATATCCTGGGCCAT
AAGCTGGAATACAATTTTAACAGCCACAATGTTTACATCACCGCCGATAAACAAAAAAATGGCATTAAAG
CGAATTTTAAAATTCGCCACAACGTGGAGGATGGCAGCGTGCAGCTGGCTGATCACTACCAGCAAAACAC
TCCAATCGGTGATGGTCCTGTTCTGCTGCCAGACAATCACTATCTGAGCACGCAAAGCGTTCTGTCTAAA
GATCCGAACGAGAAACGCGATCATATGGTTCTGCTGGAGTTCGTAACCGCAGCGGGCATCACGCATGGTA
TGGATGAACTGTACAAATGATGATAAGCTTACTTTATCTGAGAATAGTCAATCTTCGGAAATCCCAGGTG
GCATGCTAAAAGTCTCGTAAAGCGTTCTATCAATAACCCGTTGGTGCCAGGCATCAAATAAAACGAAAGG
CTCAGTCGAAAGACTGGGCCTTTCGTTTTATCTGTTGTTTGTCGGTGAACGCTCTCTACTAGAGTCACAC
TGGCTCACCTTCGGGTGGGCCTTTCTGCGTTTATACCGTCTCAGAATCGGCCGTGAACAATAAAATAGTT
TCGGTATTATTGACCACTTCCGAGTAGAATCGTGCTTCAGTAAGAGTCGACCGATGCCCTTGAGAGCCTT
CAACCCAGTCAGCTCCTTCCGGTGGGCGCGGGGCATGACTATCGTCGCCGCACTTATGACTGTCTTCTTT
ATCATGCAACTCGTAGGACAGGTGCCGGCAGCGCTCTTCCGCTTCCTCGCTCACTGACTCGCTGCGCTCG
GTCGTTCGGCTGCGGCGAGCGGTATCAGCTCACTCAAAGGCGGTAATACGGTTATCCACAGAATCAGGGG
ATAACGCAGGAAAGAACATGTGAGCAAAAGGCCAGCAAAAGGCCAGGAACCGTAAAAAGGCCGCGTTGCT
GGCGTTTTTCCATAGGCTCCGCCCCCCTGACGAGCATCACAAAAATCGACGCTCAAGTCAGAGGTGGCGA
AACCCGACAGGACTATAAAGATACCAGGCGTTTCCCCCTGGAAGCTCCCTCGTGCGCTCTCCTGTTCCGA
CCCTGCCGCTTACCGGATACCTGTCCGCCTTTCTCCCTTCGGGAAGCGTGGCGCTTTCTCATAGCTCACG
CTGTAGGTATCTCAGTTCGGTGTAGGTCGTTCGCTCCAAGCTGGGCTGTGTGCACGAACCCCCCGTTCAG
CCCGACCGCTGCGCCTTATCCGGTAACTATCGTCTTGAGTCCAACCCGGTAAGACACGACTTATCGCCAC
TGGCAGCAGCCACTGGTAACAGGATTAGCAGAGCGAGGTATGTAGGCGGTGCTACAGAGTTCTTGAAGTG
GTGGCCTAACTACGGCTACACTAGAAGAACAGTATTTGGTATCTGCGCTCTGCTGAAGCCAGTTACCTTC
GGAAAAAGAGTTGGTAGCTCTTGATCCGGCAAACAAACCACCGCTGGTAGCGGTGGTTTTTTTGTTTGCA
AGCAGCAGATTACGCGCAGAAAAAAAGGATCTCAAGAAGATCCTTTGATCTTTTCTACGGGGTCTGACGC
TCAGTGGAACGAAAACTCACGTTAAGGGATTTTGGTCATGAGATTATCAAAAAGGATCTTCACCTAGATC
CTTTTAAATTAAAAATGAAGTTTTAAATCAATCTAAAGTATATATGAGTAAACTTGGTCTGACAGTTACC
AATGCTTAATCAGTGAGGCACCTATCTCAGCGATCTGTCTATTTCGTTCATCCATAGTTGCCTGACTCCC
CGTCGTGTAGATAACTACGATACGGGAGGGCTTACCATCTGGCCCCAGTGCTGCAATGATACCGCGAGAC
CCACGCTCACCGGCTCCAGATTTATCAGCAATAAACCAGCCAGCCGGAAGGGCCGAGCGCAGAAGTGGTC
CTGCAACTTTATCCGCCTCCATCCAGTCTATTAATTGTTGCCGGGAAGCTAGAGTAAGTAGTTCGCCAGT
TAATAGTTTGCGCAACGTTGTTGCCATTGCTACAGGCATCGTGGTGTCACGCTCGTCGTTTGGTATGGCT
TCATTCAGCTCCGGTTCCCAACGATCAAGGCGAGTTACATGATCCCCCATGTTGTGCAAAAAAGCGGTTA
GCTCCTTCGGTCCTCCGATCGTTGTCAGAAGTAAGTTGGCCGCAGTGTTATCACTCATGGTTATGGCAGC
ACTGCATAATTCTCTTACTGTCATGCCATCCGTAAGATGCTTTTCTGTGACTGGTGAGTACTCAACCAAG
TCATTCTGAGAATAGTGTATGCGGCGACCGAGTTGCTCTTGCCCGGCGTCAACACGGGATAATACCGCGC
CACATAGCAGAACTTTAAAAGTGCTCATCATTGGAAAACGTTCTTCGGGGCGAAAACTCTCAAGGATCTT
ACCGCTGTTGAGATCCAGTTCGATGTAACCCACTCGTGCACCCAACTGATCTTCAGCATCTTTTACTTTC
ACCAGCGTTTCTGGGTGAGCAAAAACAGGAAGGCAAAATGCCGCAAAAAAGGGAATAAGGGCGACACGGA
AATGTTGAATACTCATACTCTTCCTTTTTCAATATTATTGAAGCATTTATCAGGGTTATTGTCTCATGAG
CGGATACATATTTGAATGTATTTAGAAAAATAAACAAATAGGGGTTCCGCGCACATTTCCCCGAAAAGTG
CCACCTGACGTCTAAGAAACCATTATTATCATGACATTAACCTATAAAAATAGGCGTATCACGAGGCCCT
TTCGTCTTCAAGAATTCTGGCGAATCCTCTGACCAGCCAGAAAACGACCTTTCTGTGGTGAAACCGGATG
CTGCAATTCAGAGCGCCAGCAAGTGGGGGACAGCAGAAGACCTGACCGCCGCAGAGTGGATGTTTGACAT
GGTGAAGACTATCGCACCATCAGCCAGAAAACCGAATTTTGCTGGGTGGGCTAACGATATCCGCCTGATG
CGTGAACGTGACGGACGTAACCACCGCGACATGTGTGTGCTGTTCCGCTGGCTCGGATACCCTTACTCTG
TTGAAAACGAATAGATAGGTTAAGGAACGGTTATTTCTGCGTAGATCTATCTTACACAGCATCACACTGG
CTCACCTTCGGGTGGGCCTTTCTGCGTTTATATACTAGAGAGAGAATATAAAAAGCCAGATTATTAATCC
GGCTTTTTTATTATTTAGGCAACTGAAACGATTCGGATCCTGTATTACTATTCTTAGG
